>Addgene plasmid #74871 | pGWB529 | depositor full sequence | sequence record 141546 | pGWB529 sequence 12552 bps
TTTCACGCCCTTTTAAATATCCGATTATTCTAATAAACGCTCTTTTCTCTTAGGTTTACCCGCCAATATA
TCCTGTCAAACACTGATAGTTTAAACTGAAGGCGGGAAACGACAATCTGATCCAAGCTCAAGCTGCTCTA
GCATTCGCCATTCAGGCTGCGCAACTGTTGGGAAGGGCGATCGGTGCGGGCCTCTTCGCTATTACGCCAG
CTGGCGAAAGGGGGATGTGCTGCAAGGCGATTAAGTTGGGTAACGCCAGGGTTTTCCCAGTCACGACGTT
GTAAAACGACGGCCAGTGCCAAGCTTGCATGCCTGCAGGTCCCCAGATTAGCCTTTTCAATTTCAGAAAG
AATGCTAACCCACAGATGGTTAGAGAGGCTTACGCAGCAGGTCTCATCAAGACGATCTACCCGAGCAATA
ATCTCCAGGAAATCAAATACCTTCCCAAGAAGGTTAAAGATGCAGTCAAAAGATTCAGGACTAACTGCAT
CAAGAACACAGAGAAAGATATATTTCTCAAGATCAGAAGTACTATTCCAGTATGGACGATTCAAGGCTTG
CTTCACAAACCAAGGCAAGTAATAGAGATTGGAGTCTCTAAAAAGGTAGTTCCCACTGAATCAAAGGCCA
TGGAGTCAAAGATTCAAATAGAGGACCTAACAGAACTCGCCGTAAAGACTGGCGAACAGTTCATACAGAG
TCTCTTACGACTCAATGACAAGAAGAAAATCTTCGTCAACATGGTGGAGCACGACACACTTGTCTACTCC
AAAAATATCAAAGATACAGTCTCAGAAGACCAAAGGGCAATTGAGACTTTTCAACAAAGGGTAATATCCG
GAAACCTCCTCGGATTCCATTGCCCAGCTATCTGTCACTTTATTGTGAAGATAGTGGAAAAGGAAGGTGG
CTCCTACAAATGCCATCATTGCGATAAAGGAAAGGCCATCGTTGAAGATGCCTCTGCCGACAGTGGTCCC
AAAGATGGACCCCCACCCACGAGGAGCATCGTGGAAAAAGAAGACGTTCCAACCACGTCTTCAAAGCAAG
TGGATTGATGTGATATCTCCACTGACGTAAGGGATGACGCACAATCCCACTATCCTTCGCAAGACCCTTC
CTCTATATAAGGAAGTTCATTTCATTTGGAGAGAACACGGGGGACTCTAGAGTTATCAACAAGTTTGTAC
AAAAAAGCTGAACGAGAAACGTAAAATGATATAAATATCAATATATTAAATTAGATTTTGCATAAAAAAC
AGACTACATAATACTGTAAAACACAACATATCCAGTCACTATGGCGGCCCCTCGAGGGGCCGCATTAGGC
ACCCCAGGCTTTACACTTTATGCTTCCGGCTCGTATAATGTGTGGATTTTGAGTTAGGATCCGGCGAGAT
TTTCAGGAGCTAAGGAAGCTAAAATGGAGAAAAAAATCACTGGATATACCACCGTTGATATATCCCAATG
GCATCGTAAAGAACATTTTGAGGCATTTCAGTCAGTTGCTCAATGTACCTATAACCAGACCGTTCAGCTG
GATATTACGGCCTTTTTAAAGACCGTAAAGAAAAATAAGCACAAGTTTTATCCGGCCTTTATTCACATTC
TTGCCCGCCTGATGAATGCTCATCCGGAATTCCGTATGGCAATGAAAGACGGTGAGCTGGTGATATGGGA
TAGTGTTCACCCTTGTTACACCGTTTTCCATGAGCAAACTGAAACGTTTTCATCGCTCTGGAGTGAATAC
CACGACGATTTCCGGCAGTTTCTACACATATATTCGCAAGATGTGGCGTGTTACGGTGAAAACCTGGCCT
ATTTCCCTAAAGGGTTTATTGAGAATATGTTTTTCGTCTCAGCCAATCCCTGGGTGAGTTTCACCAGTTT
TGATTTAAACGTGGCCAATATGGACAACTTCTTCGCCCCCGTTTTCACCATGGGCAAATATTATACGCAA
GGCGACAAGGTGCTGATGCCGCTGGCGATTCAGGTTCATCATGCCGTCTGTGATGGCTTCCATGTCGGCA
GAATGCTTAATGAATTACAACAGTACTGCGATGAGTGGCAGGGCGGGGCGTAAAGATCTGGATCCGGCTT
ACTAAAAGCCAGATAACAGTATGCGTATTTGCGCGCTGATTTTTGCGGTATAAGAATATATACTGATATG
TATACCCGAAGTATGTCAAAAAGAGGTGTGCTATGAAGCAGCGTATTACAGTGACAGTTGACAGCGACAG
CTATCAGTTGCTCAAGGCATATATGATGTCAATATCTCCGGTCTGGTAAGCACAACCATGCAGAATGAAG
CCCGTCGTCTGCGTGCCGAACGCTGGAAAGCGGAAAATCAGGAAGGGATGGCTGAGGTCGCCCGGTTTAT
TGAAATGAACGGCTCTTTTGCTGACGAGAACAGGGACTGGTGAAATGCAGTTTAAGGTTTACACCTATAA
AAGAGAGAGCCGTTATCGTCTGTTTGTGGATGTACAGAGTGATATTATTGACACGCCCGGGCGACGGATG
GTGATCCCCCTGGCCAGTGCACGTCTGCTGTCAGATAAAGTCTCCCGTGAACTTTACCCGGTGGTGCATA
TCGGGGATGAAAGCTGGCGCATGATGACCACCGATATGGCCAGTGTGCCGGTCTCCGTTATCGGGGAAGA
AGTGGCTGATCTCAGCCACCGCGAAAATGACATCAAAAACGCCATTAACCTGATGTTCTGGGGAATATAA
ATGTCAGGCTCCCTTATACACAGCCAGTCTGCAGGTCGACCATAGTGACTGGATATGTTGTGTTTTACAG
TATTATGTAGTCTGTTTTTTATGCAAAATCTAATTTAATATATTGATATTTATATCATTTTACGTTTCTC
GTTCAGCTTTCTTGTACAAAGTGGTTGATAACAGCAAGAGAAGATGGAAAAAGAATTTCATAGCCGTCTC
AGCAGCCAACCGCTTTAAGAAAATCTCATCCTCCGGGGCACTTGATTATGATATTCCAACTACTGCTAGC
GAGAATTTGTATTTTCAGGGTGAGCTCAAAACCGCGGCTCTTGCGCAACACGATGAAGCCGTGGACAACA
AATTCAACAAAGAACAACAAAACGCGTTCTATGAGATCTTACATTTACCTAACTTAAACGAAGAACAACG
AAACGCCTTCATCCAAAGTTTAAAAGATGACCCAAGCCAAAGCGCTAACCTTTTAGCAGAAGCTAAAAAG
CTAAATGATGCTCAGGCGCCGAAAGTAGACAACAAATTCAACAAAGAACAACAAAACGCGTTCTATGAGA
TCTTACATTTACCTAACTTAAACGAAGAACAACGAAACGCCTTCATCCAAAGTTTAAAAGATGACCCAAG
CCAAAGCGCTAACCTTTTAGCAGAAGCTAAAAAGCTAAATGGTGCTCAGGCGCCGAAAGTAGACGCGAAT
TCCGCGGGGAAGTCAACCTGAGCTTAGAGCTCGAATTTCCCCGATCGTTCAAACATTTGGCAATAAAGTT
TCTTAAGATTGAATCCTGTTGCCGGTCTTGCGATGATTATCATATAATTTCTGTTGAATTACGTTAAGCA
TGTAATAATTAACATGTAATGCATGACGTTATTTATGAGATGGGTTTTTATGATTAGAGTCCCGCAATTA
TACATTTAATACGCGATAGAAAACAAAATATAGCGCGCAAACTAGGATAAATTATCGCGCGCGGTGTCAT
CTATGTTACTAGATCGGGAATTGGTTCCGGAACCAATTCGTAATCATGGTCATAGCTGTTTCCTGTGTGA
AATTGTTATCCGCTCACAATTCCACACAACATACGAGCCGGAAGCATAAAGTGTAAAGCCTGGGGTGCCT
AATGAGTGAGCTAACTCACATTAGGCTGAATTAGGCGCGCCTATTTCTATTAATTCCCGATCTAGTAACA
TAGATGACACCGCGCGCGATAATTTATCCTAGTTTGCGCGCTATATTTTGTTTTCTATCGCGTATTAAAT
GTATAATTGCGGGACTCTAATCATAAAAACCCATCTCATAAATAACGTCATGCATTACATGTTAATTATT
ACATGCTTAACGTAATTCAACAGAAATTATATGATAATCATCGCAAGACCGGCAACAGGATTCAATCTTA
AGAAACTTTATTGCCAAATGTTTGAACGATCGGGGAAATTCGGGGGATCGATCCCGCGAACTGTGGACGA
GAACTGTGCCACCAAGCGTAAGGCCGTTCTCTCGCATTTGCCTTGCTAGGCTCGCGCGAGTTGCTGGCTG
AGGCGTTCTCGAAATCAGCTCTTGTTCGGTCGGCATCTACTCTATTCCTTTGCCCTCGGACGAGTGCTGG
GGCGTCGGTTTCCACTATCGGCGAGTACTTCTACACAGCCATCGGTCCAGACGGCCGCGCTTCTGCGGGC
GATTTGTGTACGCCCGACAGTCCCGGCTCCGGATCGGACGATTGCGTCGCATCGACCCTGCGCCCAAGCT
GCATCATCGAAATTGCCGTCAACCAAGCTCTGATAGAGTTGGTCAAGACCAATGCGGAGCATATACGCCC
GGAGCCGCGGCGATCCTGCAAGCTCCGGATGCCTCCGCTCGAAGTAGCGCGTCTGCTGCTCCATACAAGC
CAACCACGGCCTCCAGAAGAAGATGTTGGCGACCTCGTATTGGGAATCCCCGAACATCGCCTCGCTCCAG
TCAATGACCGCTGTTATGCGGCCATTGTCCGTCAGGACATTGTTGGAGCCGAAATCCGCGTGCACGAGGT
GCCGGACTTCGGGGCAGTCCTCGGCCCAAAGCATCAGCTCATCGAGAGCCTGCGCGACGGACGCACTGAC
GGTGTCGTCCATCACAGTTTGCCAGTGATACACATGGGGATCAGCAATCGCGCATATGAAATCACGCCAT
GTAGTGTATTGACCGATTCCTTGCGGTCCGAATGGGCCGAACCCGCTCGTCTGGCTAAGATCGGCCGCAG
CGATCGCATCCATGGCCTCCGCGACCGGCTGCAGAACAGCGGGCAGTTCGGTTTCAGGCAGGTCTTGCAA
CGTGACACCCTGTGCACGGCGGGAGATGCAATAGGTCAGGCTCTCGCTGAATGCCCCAATGTCAAGCACT
TCCGGAATCGGGAGCGCGGCCGATGCAAAGTGCCGATAAACATAACGATCTTTGTAGAAACCATCGGCGC
AGCTATTTACCCGCAGGACATATCCACGCCCTCCTACATCGAAGCTGAAAGCACGAGATTCTTCGCCCTC
CGAGAGCTGCATCAGGTCGGAGACGCTGTCGAACTTTTCGATCAGAAACTTCTCGACAGACGTCGCGGTG
AGTTCAGGCTTTTTCATATCTTATTGCCCCCCGGGATCAGATCTGGATTGAGAGTGAATATGAGACTCTA
ATTGGATACCGAGGGGAATTTATGGAACGTCAGTGGAGCATTTTTGACAAGAAATATTTGCTAGCTGATA
GTGACCTTAGGCGACTTTTGAACGCGCAATAATGGTTTCTGACGTATGTGCTTAGCTCATTAAACTCCAG
AAACCCGCGGCTGAGTGGCTCCTTCAACGTTGCGGTTCTGTCAGTTCCAAACGTAAAACGGCTTGTCCCG
CGTCATCGGCGGGGGTCATAACGTGACTCCCTTAATTCTCCGCTCATGATCTTGATCCCCTGCGCCATCA
GATCCTTGGCGGCAAGAAAGCCATCCAGTTTACTTTGCAGGGCTTCCCAACCTTACCAGAGGGCGCCCCA
GCTGGCAATTCCGGTTCGCTTGCTGTCCATAAAACCGCCCAGTCTAGCTATCGCCATGTAAGCCCACTGC
AAGCTACCTGCTTTCTCTTTGCGCTTGCGTTTTCCCTTGTCCAGATAGCCCAGTAGCTGACATTCATCCG
GGGTCAGCACCGTTTCTGCGGACTGGCTTTCTACGTGTTCCGCTTCCTTTAGCAGCCCTTGCGCCCTGAG
TGCTTGCGGCAGCGTGAAGCTGATCCGTCGAGATTAATAGAAATAAATTCAGCCTAATTCGGCGTTAATT
CAGTACATTAAAAACGTCCGCAATGTGTTATTAAGTTGTCTAAGCGTCAATTTGTTTACACCACAATATA
TCCTGCCACCAGCCAGCCAACAGCTCCCCGACCGGCAGCTCGGCACAAAATCACCACTCGATACAGGCAG
CCCATCAGTCCGGGACGGCGTCAGCGGGAGAGCCGTTGTAAGGCGGCAGACTTTGCTCATGTTACCGATG
CTATTCGGAAGAACGGCAACTAAGCTGCCGGGTTTGAAACACGGATGATCTCGCGGAGGGTAGCATGTTG
ATTGTAACGATGACAGAGCGTTGCTGCCTGTGATCAATTCGGGCACGAACCCAGTGGACATAAGCCTGTT
CGGTTCGTAAGCTGTAATGCAAGTAGCGTATGCGCTCACGCAACTGGTCCAGAACCTTGACCGAACGCAG
CGGTGGTAACGGCGCAGTGGCGGTTTTCATGGCTTGTTATGACTGTTTTTTTGGGGTACAGTCTATGCCT
CGGGCATCCAAGCAGCAAGCGCGTTACGCCGTGGGTCGATGTTTGATGTTATGGAGCAGCAACGATGTTA
CGCAGCAGGGCAGTCGCCCTAAAACAAAGTTAAACATCATGGGGGAAGCGGTGATCGCCGAAGTATCGAC
TCAACTATCAGAGGTAGTTGGCGTCATCGAGCGCCATCTCGAACCGACGTTGCTGGCCGTACATTTGTAC
GGCTCCGCAGTGGATGGCGGCCTGAAGCCACACAGTGATATTGATTTGCTGGTTACGGTGACCGTAAGGC
TTGATGAAACAACGCGGCGAGCTTTGATCAACGACCTTTTGGAAACTTCGGCTTCCCCTGGAGAGAGCGA
GATTCTCCGCGCTGTAGAAGTCACCATTGTTGTGCACGACGACATCATTCCGTGGCGTTATCCAGCTAAG
CGCGAACTGCAATTTGGAGAATGGCAGCGCAATGACATTCTTGCAGGTATCTTCGAGCCAGCCACGATCG
ACATTGATCTGGCTATCTTGCTGACAAAAGCAAGAGAACATAGCGTTGCCTTGGTAGGTCCAGCGGCGGA
GGAACTCTTTGATCCGGTTCCTGAACAGGATCTATTTGAGGCGCTAAATGAAACCTTAACGCTATGGAAC
TCGCCGCCCGACTGGGCTGGCGATGAGCGAAATGTAGTGCTTACGTTGTCCCGCATTTGGTACAGCGCAG
TAACCGGCAAAATCGCGCCGAAGGATGTCGCTGCCGACTGGGCAATGGAGCGCCTGCCGGCCCAGTATCA
GCCCGTCATACTTGAAGCTAGACAGGCTTATCTTGGACAAGAAGAAGATCGCTTGGCCTCGCGCGCAGAT
CAGTTGGAAGAATTTGTCCACTACGTGAAAGGCGAGATCACCAAGGTAGTCGGCAAATAATGTCTAGCTA
GAAATTCGTTCAAGCCGACGCCGCTTCGCGGCGCGGCTTAACTCAAGCGTTAGATGCACTAAGCACATAA
TTGCTCACAGCCAAACTATCAGGTCAAGTCTGCTTTTATTATTTTTAAGCGTGCATAATAAGCCCTACAC
AAATTGGGAGATATATCATGCATGACCAAAATCCCTTAACGTGAGTTTTCGTTCCACTGAGCGTCAGACC
CCGTAGAAAAGATCAAAGGATCTTCTTGAGATCCTTTTTTTCTGCGCGTAATCTGCTGCTTGCAAACAAA
AAAACCACCGCTACCAGCGGTGGTTTGTTTGCCGGATCAAGAGCTACCAACTCTTTTTCCGAAGGTAACT
GGCTTCAGCAGAGCGCAGATACCAAATACTGTCCTTCTAGTGTAGCCGTAGTTAGGCCACCACTTCAAGA
ACTCTGTAGCACCGCCTACATACCTCGCTCTGCTAATCCTGTTACCAGTGGCTGCTGCCAGTGGCGATAA
GTCGTGTCTTACCGGGTTGGACTCAAGACGATAGTTACCGGATAAGGCGCAGCGGTCGGGCTGAACGGGG
GGTTCGTGCACACAGCCCAGCTTGGAGCGAACGACCTACACCGAACTGAGATACCTACAGCGTGAGCTAT
GAGAAAGCGCCACGCTTCCCGAAGGGAGAAAGGCGGACAGGTATCCGGTAAGCGGCAGGGTCGGAACAGG
AGAGCGCACGAGGGAGCTTCCAGGGGGAAACGCCTGGTATCTTTATAGTCCTGTCGGGTTTCGCCACCTC
TGACTTGAGCGTCGATTTTTGTGATGCTCGTCAGGGGGGCGGAGCCTATGGAAAAACGCCAGCAACGCGG
CCTTTTTACGGTTCCTGGCCTTTTGCTGGCCTTTTGCTCACATGTTCTTTCCTGCGTTATCCCCTGATTC
TGTGGATAACCGTATTACCGCCTTTGAGTGAGCTGATACCGCTCGCCGCAGCCGAACGACCGAGCGCAGC
GAGTCAGTGAGCGAGGAAGCGGAAGAGCGCCTGATGCGGTATTTTCTCCTTACGCATCTGTGCGGTATTT
CACACCGCATATGGTGCACTCTCAGTACAATCTGCTCTGATGCCGCATAGTTAAGCCAGTATACACTCCG
CTATCGCTACGTGACTGGGTCATGGCTGCGCCCCGACACCCGCCAACACCCGCTGACGCGCCCTGACGGG
CTTGTCTGCTCCCGGCATCCGCTTACAGACAAGCTGTGACCGTCTCCGGGAGCTGCATGTGTCAGAGGTT
TTCACCGTCATCACCGAAACGCGCGAGGCAGGGTGCCTTGATGTGGGCGCCGGCGGTCGAGTGGCGACGG
CGCGGCTTGTCCGCGCCCTGGTAGATTGCCTGGCCGTAGGCCAGCCATTTTTGAGCGGCCAGCGGCCGCG
ATAGGCCGACGCGAAGCGGCGGGGCGTAGGGAGCGCAGCGACCGAAGGGTAGGCGCTTTTTGCAGCTCTT
CGGCTGTGCGCTGGCCAGACAGTTATGCACAGGCCAGGCGGGTTTTAAGAGTTTTAATAAGTTTTAAAGA
GTTTTAGGCGGAAAAATCGCCTTTTTTCTCTTTTATATCAGTCACTTACATGTGTGACCGGTTCCCAATG
TACGGCTTTGGGTTCCCAATGTACGGGTTCCGGTTCCCAATGTACGGCTTTGGGTTCCCAATGTACGTGC
TATCCACAGGAAAGAGACCTTTTCGACCTTTTTCCCCTGCTAGGGCAATTTGCCCTAGCATCTGCTCCGT
ACATTAGGAACCGGCGGATGCTTCGCCCTCGATCAGGTTGCGGTAGCGCATGACTAGGATCGGGCCAGCC
TGCCCCGCCTCCTCCTTCAAATCGTACTCCGGCAGGTCATTTGACCCGATCAGCTTGCGCACGGTGAAAC
AGAACTTCTTGAACTCTCCGGCGCTGCCACTGCGTTCGTAGATCGTCTTGAACAACCATCTGGCTTCTGC
CTTGCCTGCGGCGCGGCGTGCCAGGCGGTAGAGAAAACGGCCGATGCCGGGATCGATCAAAAAGTAATCG
GGGTGAACCGTCAGCACGTCCGGGTTCTTGCCTTCTGTGATCTCGCGGTACATCCAATCAGCTAGCTCGA
TCTCGATGTACTCCGGCCGCCCGGTTTCGCTCTTTACGATCTTGTAGCGGCTAATCAAGGCTTCACCCTC
GGATACCGTCACCAGGCGGCCGTTCTTGGCCTTCTTCGTACGCTGCATGGCAACGTGCGTGGTGTTTAAC
CGAATGCAGGTTTCTACCAGGTCGTCTTTCTGCTTTCCGCCATCGGCTCGCCGGCAGAACTTGAGTACGT
CCGCAACGTGTGGACGGAACACGCGGCCGGGCTTGTCTCCCTTCCCTTCCCGGTATCGGTTCATGGATTC
GGTTAGATGGGAAACCGCCATCAGTACCAGGTCGTAATCCCACACACTGGCCATGCCGGCCGGCCCTGCG
GAAACCTCTACGTGCCCGTCTGGAAGCTCGTAGCGGATCACCTCGCCAGCTCGTCGGTCACGCTTCGACA
GACGGAAAACGGCCACGTCCATGATGCTGCGACTATCGCGGGTGCCCACGTCATAGAGCATCGGAACGAA
AAAATCTGGTTGCTCGTCGCCCTTGGGCGGCTTCCTAATCGACGGCGCACCGGCTGCCGGCGGTTGCCGG
GATTCTTTGCGGATTCGATCAGCGGCCGCTTGCCACGATTCACCGGGGCGTGCTTCTGCCTCGATGCGTT
GCCGCTGGGCGGCCTGCGCGGCCTTCAACTTCTCCACCAGGTCATCACCCAGCGCCGCGCCGATTTGTAC
CGGGCCGGATGGTTTGCGACCGCTCACGCCGATTCCTCGGGCTTGGGGGTTCCAGTGCCATTGCAGGGCC
GGCAGACAACCCAGCCGCTTACGCCTGGCCAACCGCCCGTTCCTCCACACATGGGGCATTCCACGGCGTC
GGTGCCTGGTTGTTCTTGATTTTCCATGCCGCCTCCTTTAGCCGCTAAAATTCATCTACTCATTTATTCA
TTTGCTCATTTACTCTGGTAGCTGCGCGATGTATTCAGATAGCAGCTCGGTAATGGTCTTGCCTTGGCGT
ACCGCGTACATCTTCAGCTTGGTGTGATCCTCCGCCGGCAACTGAAAGTTGACCCGCTTCATGGCTGGCG
TGTCTGCCAGGCTGGCCAACGTTGCAGCCTTGCTGCTGCGTGCGCTCGGACGGCCGGCACTTAGCGTGTT
TGTGCTTTTGCTCATTTTCTCTTTACCTCATTAACTCAAATGAGTTTTGATTTAATTTCAGCGGCCAGCG
CCTGGACCTCGCGGGCAGCGTCGCCCTCGGGTTCTGATTCAAGAACGGTTGTGCCGGCGGCGGCAGTGCC
TGGGTAGCTCACGCGCTGCGTGATACGGGACTCAAGAATGGGCAGCTCGTACCCGGCCAGCGCCTCGGCA
ACCTCACCGCCGATGCGCGTGCCTTTGATCGCCCGCGACACGACAAAGGCCGCTTGTAGCCTTCCATCCG
TGACCTCAATGCGCTGCTTAACCAGCTCCACCAGGTCGGCGGTGGCCCATATGTCGTAAGGGCTTGGCTG
CACCGGAATCAGCACGAAGTCGGCTGCCTTGATCGCGGACACAGCCAAGTCCGCCGCCTGGGGCGCTCCG
TCGATCACTACGAAGTCGCGCCGGCCGATGGCCTTCACGTCGCGGTCAATCGTCGGGCGGTCGATGCCGA
CAACGGTTAGCGGTTGATCTTCCCGCACGGCCGCCCAATCGCGGGCACTGCCCTGGGGATCGGAATCGAC
TAACAGAACATCGGCCCCGGCGAGTTGCAGGGCGCGGGCTAGATGGGTTGCGATGGTCGTCTTGCCTGAC
CCGCCTTTCTGGTTAAGTACAGCGATAACCTTCATGCGTTCCCCTTGCGTATTTGTTTATTTACTCATCG
CATCATATACGCAGCGACCGCATGACGCAAGCTGTTTTACTCAAATACACATCACCTTTTTAGACGGCGG
CGCTCGGTTTCTTCAGCGGCCAAGCTGGCCGGCCAGGCCGCCAGCTTGGCATCAGACAAACCGGCCAGGA
TTTCATGCAGCCGCACGGTTGAGACGTGCGCGGGCGGCTCGAACACGTACCCGGCCGCGATCATCTCCGC
CTCGATCTCTTCGGTAATGAAAAACGGTTCGTCCTGGCCGTCCTGGTGCGGTTTCATGCTTGTTCCTCTT
GGCGTTCATTCTCGGCGGCCGCCAGGGCGTCGGCCTCGGTCAATGCGTCCTCACGGAAGGCACCGCGCCG
CCTGGCCTCGGTGGGCGTCACTTCCTCGCTGCGCTCAAGTGCGCGGTACAGGGTCGAGCGATGCACGCCA
AGCAGTGCAGCCGCCTCTTTCACGGTGCGGCCTTCCTGGTCGATCAGCTCGCGGGCGTGCGCGATCTGTG
CCGGGGTGAGGGTAGGGCGGGGGCCAAACTTCACGCCTCGGGCCTTGGCGGCCTCGCGCCCGCTCCGGGT
GCGGTCGATGATTAGGGAACGCTCGAACTCGGCAATGCCGGCGAACACGGTCAACACCATGCGGCCGGCC
GGCGTGGTGGTGTCGGCCCACGGCTCTGCCAGGCTACGCAGGCCCGCGCCGGCCTCCTGGATGCGCTCGG
CAATGTCCAGTAGGTCGCGGGTGCTGCGGGCCAGGCGGTCTAGCCTGGTCACTGTCACAACGTCGCCAGG
GCGTAGGTGGTCAAGCATCCTGGCCAGCTCCGGGCGGTCGCGCCTGGTGCCGGTGATCTTCTCGGAAAAC
AGCTTGGTGCAGCCGGCCGCGTGCAGTTCGGCCCGTTGGTTGGTCAAGTCCTGGTCGTCGGTGCTGACGC
GGGCATAGCCCAGCAGGCCAGCGGCGGCGCTCTTGTTCATGGCGTAATGTCTCCGGTTCTAGTCGCAAGT
ATTCTACTTTATGCGACTAAAACACGCGACAAGAAAACGCCAGGAAAAGGGCAGGGCGGCAGCCTGTCGC
GTAACTTAGGACTTGTGCGACATGTCGTTTTCAGAAGACGGCTGCACTGAACGTCAGAAGCCGACTGCAC
TATAGCAGCGGAGGGGTTGGATCAAAGTACTTTGATCCCGAGGGGAACCCTGTGGTTGGCATGCACATAC
AAATGGACGAACGGATAAACCT
Features (pLannotate 1.2.2; 33 found; start..end, strand, type, name):
     54..78      -  misc_feature   RB T-DNA repeat: right border repeat from nopaline C58 T-DNA
    144..298     -  CDS            lacZα (fragment): LacZα fragment of β-galactosidase; lacZ fragment
    301..321     -  misc_feature   MCS (fragment): pUC18/19 multiple cloning site
    812..1153    +  promoter       CaMV 35S promoter: strong constitutive promoter from cauliflower mosaic virus
   1179..1303    +  protein_bind   attR1: mutant version of attR; recombination site for the Gateway® LR reaction LR Clonase™
   1340..1370    +  promoter       lac UV5 promoter: E. coli lac promoter with an "up" mutation
   1395..1423    +  promoter       cat promoter (fragment): promoter of the E. coli cat gene encoding chloramphenicol acetyltransferase
   1424..2083    +  CDS            CmR: chloramphenicol acetyltransferase; cat; confers resistance to chloramphenicol
   2262..2420    +  CDS            ccdA (fragment): CCDA_ECO57 - Also known as H, letA. Experimental evidence at protein level: Swiss-Prot protein existence level 1. Antitoxin component of a type II toxin-antitoxin (TA) system which inhibits the post-segregational killing (PSK) of plasmid-free cells, also referred to as a plasmid addiction system. Binds to and blocks the activity of CcdB; will also remove bound CcdB protein from the CcdB-GyrA complex by forming a CcdA-CcdB complex, a process termed rejuvenation. Functions as a transcriptional corepressor for the ccdAB operon, repression also requires CcdB (By similarity). From Escherichia coli
   2425..2727    +  CDS            ccdB: CCDB_ECOLI - Also known as G, letB, letD. Experimental evidence at protein level: Swiss-Prot protein existence level 1. Toxic component of a type II toxin-antitoxin (TA) system, functioning in plasmid maintainence. Responsible for the post- segregational killing (PSK) of plasmid-free cells, also referred to as a plasmid addiction system. Half-life of over 2 hours. Cell killing by CcdB is accompanied by filamentation, defects in chromosome and plasmid segregation, defects in cell division, formation of anucleate cells, decreased DNA synthesis and plasmid loss. Interferes with the activity of DN
   2771..2895    -  protein_bind   attR2: mutant version of attR; recombination site for the Gateway® LR reaction LR Clonase™
   2913..2983    +  CDS            CBP (fragment): calmodulin-binding peptide derived from skeletal muscle myosin light chain kinase; binds calmodulin with nanomolar affinity in the presence of calcium
   3071..3244    +  CDS            ProtA: IgG-binding unit of Staphylococcus aureus protein A
   3248..3418    +  CDS            ProtA: IgG-binding unit of Staphylococcus aureus protein A
   3473..3725    +  terminator     NOS terminator: nopaline synthase terminator and poly(A) signal
   3781..3803    -  protein_bind   lac operator (fragment): The lac repressor binds to the lac operator to inhibit transcription in E. coli. This inhibition can be relieved by adding lactose or isopropyl-β-D-thiogalactopyranoside (IPTG). lac repressor encoded by lacI
   3807..3837    -  promoter       lac promoter: promoter for the E. coli lac operon
   3852..3873    -  protein_bind   CAP binding site: CAP binding activates transcription in the presence of cAMP. E. coli catabolite activator protein
   3909..4161    -  terminator     NOS terminator: nopaline synthase terminator and poly(A) signal
   4312..5337    -  CDS            HygR: aminoglycoside phosphotransferase from E. coli; aph(4)-Ia; confers resistance to hygromycin
   5389..5568    -  promoter       NOS promoter: nopaline synthase promoter
   5648..5977    -  CDS            tnpA (fragment): TN5P_ECOLX - Also known as tnp. Experimental evidence at protein level: Swiss-Prot protein existence level 1. Mediates transposition of transposon Tn5 by a 'cut and paste' mechanism. First, the monomeric transposase binds the 19 bp inverted DNA repeats flanking the transposon. Then, dimerization of the DNA- bound transposase creates a synaptic DNA complex. After nicking of the first DNA strand, excision of the transposon proceeds through a series of intermediates. The transposase then mediates the insertion of the transposon at a new site by strand transfer. The activity of the wild- type tran
   6074..6098    -  misc_feature   LB T-DNA repeat: left border repeat from nopaline C58 T-DNA
   6357..6380    +  promoter       Pc promoter (fragment): intI1 (promoter lies within the coding sequence); class 1 integron promoter
   6556..6612    +  CDS            GmR (fragment): gentamycin acetyltransferase; aacC1; confers resistance to gentamycin
   6623..7410    +  CDS            SmR (fragment): aminoglycoside adenylyltransferase (Murphy, 1985); aadA; confers resistance to spectinomycin and streptomycin
   7656..8244    +  rep_origin     ori: high-copy-number ColE1/pMB1/pBR322/pUC origin of replication
   8430..8570    -  misc_feature   bom: basis of mobility region from pBR322
   8672..8711    -  CDS            rop (fragment): Rop protein, which maintains plasmids at low copy number; rop
   8914..9108    -  rep_origin     pVS1 oriV: origin of replication for the Pseudomonas plasmid pVS1 (Heeb et al., 2000)
   9174..10247   -  CDS            pVS1 RepA: replication protein from the Pseudomonas plasmid pVS1 (Heeb et al., 2000)
  10676..11305   -  CDS            pVS1 StaA: stability protein from the Pseudomonas plasmid pVS1 (Heeb et al., 2000)
  11865..12266   -  CDS            Y4CG_SINFN (fragment): Protein inferred from homology: Swiss-Prot protein existence level 3. From Sinorhizobium fredii (strain NBRC 101917 / NGR234).
