[The description below was written by a language model from this plasmid's Addgene catalogue record and pLannotate feature annotations shown in this document.]
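Description:
pGWB529 is an empty Gateway destination binary vector for plant expression, built on the pPZP221 backbone and designed to fuse a gene of interest at its C-terminus to a tandem affinity purification (TAP) tag under the CaMV 35S promoter. The backbone carries a ColE1/pBR322-type origin with a bom mobilisation region for propagation in E. coli. It also carries the pVS1 oriV, RepA and StaA functions, which support stable replication in Agrobacterium. Bacterial selection relies on the aadA spectinomycin/streptomycin resistance gene. Only a short remnant of the original gentamycin resistance gene is annotated, consistent with the recorded removal of that marker.

Between the nopaline-type right and left T-DNA border repeats lie two plant cassettes. The first consists of the 35S promoter, then an attR1–attR2 Gateway cassette containing the chloramphenicol resistance gene and the ccdB toxin gene, then the TAP tag and a NOS terminator. The annotated tag elements are a calmodulin-binding peptide and two IgG-binding units of Staphylococcus protein A. In an LR recombination with an entry clone, the CmR/ccdB segment is replaced by the open reading frame, which must lack a stop codon to read into the tag. Because ccdB kills standard E. coli strains, it counterselects unrecombined vector, and the empty plasmid is therefore maintained in a ccdB-tolerant strain with chloramphenicol and spectinomycin. The second cassette, in the opposite orientation, is NOS promoter–hygromycin phosphotransferase–NOS terminator, which allows hygromycin selection of transformed plant cells. Residual lacZα, lac promoter and multiple cloning site fragments are cloning remnants. The vector is intended for Agrobacterium-mediated production of transgenic plants constitutively expressing TAP-tagged proteins, for example for affinity purification of the protein and its complexes.
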