Addgene plasmid #74871: pGWB529
Purpose: (Empty Backbone) Gateway cloning compatible binary vector for C-terminal fusion with TAP (CaMV35S promoter).
Depositing lab: Tsuyoshi Nakagawa. Depositing organization: Shimane University. Publication: Improved Gateway binary vectors: high-performance vectors for creation of fusion constructs in transgenic analysis of plants. Nakagawa T, Suzuki T, Murata S, Nakamura S, Hino T, Maeo K, Tabata R, Kawai T, Tanaka K, Niwa Y, Watanabe Y, Nakamura K, Kimura T, Ishiguro S. Biosci Biotechnol Biochem. 2007 Aug;71(8):2095-100. Epub 2007 Aug 7. 10.1271/bbb.70216 PubMed 17690442.
Backbone
  Vector backbone: pPZP221
  Backbone manufacturer: Hajdukiewicz P., Svab Z. and Maliga P.
  Backbone size (bp): 8500
  Modifications to backbone: gentamycin-resistant marker was removed and hygromycin-resistant marker (NOS promoter:HPT:NOS terminator) was inserted
  Vector type: Plant Expression
  Promoter: CaMV35S
  Selectable markers: Hygromycin
Growth in bacteria
  Bacterial resistance: Chloramphenicol and Spectinomycin, 25 & 50 μg/mL
  Growth temperature: 37°C
  Growth strain: ccdB Survival
  Copy number: High Copy
Gene/Insert
  Cloning method: Gateway Cloning
Terms and licenses: Academic/Nonprofit Terms; Industry Terms: Not Available to Industry
How to cite: pGWB529 was a gift from Tsuyoshi Nakagawa (Addgene plasmid # 74871 ; http://n2t.net/addgene:74871 ; RRID:Addgene_74871)
