>Addgene plasmid #74871 | pGWB529 | addgene partial sequence | sequence record 152638 | CAT-R 5'-GCAACTGACTGAAATGCCTC-3'
GGTATATCCAGTGATTTTTTTCTCCATTTTAGCTTCCTTAGCTCCTGAAAATCTCGACGGATCCTAACTC
AAAATCCACACATTATACGAGCCGGAAGCATAAAGTGTAAAGCCTGGGGTGCCTAATGCGGCCCCTCGAG
GGGCCGCCATAGTGACTGGATATGTTGTGTTTTACAGTATTATGTAGTCTGTTTTTTATGCAAAATCTAA
TTTAATATATTGATATTTATATCATTTTACGTTTCTCGTTCAGCTTTTTTGTACAAACTTGTTGATAACT
CTAGAGTCCCCCGTGTTCTCTCCAAATGAAATGAACTTCCTTATATAGAGGAAGGGTCTTGCGAAGGATA
GTGGGATTGTGCGTCATCCCTTACGTCAGTGGAGATATCACATCAATCCACTTGCTTTGAAGACGTGGTT
GGAACGTCTTCTTTTTCCACGATGCTCCTCGTGGGTGGGGGTCCATCTTTGGGACCACTGTCGGCAGAGG
CATCTTCAACGATGGCCTTTCCTTTATCGCAATGATGGCATTTGTAGGAGCCACCTTCCTTTTCCACTAT
CTTCACAATAAAGTGACAGATAGCTGGGCAATGGAATCCGAGGAGGTTTCCGGATATTACCCTTTGTTGA
AAAGTCTCAA
