>Addgene plasmid #74871 | pGWB529 | addgene partial sequence | sequence record 162878 | ccdB-Fwd 5'-GCATGATGACCACCGATATG-3'
GCTGATCTCAGCCACCGCGAAAATGACATCAAAAACGCCATTAACCTGATGTTCTGGGGAATATAAATGT
CAGGCTCCCTTATACACAGCCAGTCTGCAGGTCGACCATAGTGACTGGATATGTTGTGTTTTACAGTATT
ATGTAGTCTGTTTTTTATGCAAAATCTAATTTAATATATTGATATTTATATCATTTTACGTTTCTCGTTC
AGCTTTCTTGTACAAAGTGGTTGATAACAGCAAGAGAAGATGGAAAAAGAATTTCATAGCCGTCTCAGCA
GCCAACCGCTTTAAGAAAATCTCATCCTCCGGGGCACTTGATTATGATATTCCAACTACTGCTAGCGAGA
ATTTGTATTTTCAGGGTGAGCTCAAAACCGCGGCTCTTGCGCAACACGATGAAGCCGTGGACAACAAATT
CAACAAAGAACAACAAAACGCGTTCTATGAGATCTTACATTTACCTAACTTAAACGAAGAACAACGAAAC
GCCTTCATCCAAAGTTTAAAAGATGACCCAAGCCAAAGCGCTAACCTTTTAGCAGAAGCTAAAAAGCTAA
ATGATGCTCAGGCGCCGAAAGTAGACAACAAATTCAACAAAGAACAACAAAACGCGTTCTATGAGATCTT
ACATTTACCTAACTTAAACGAAGAACAACGAAACGCCTTCATCCAAAGTTTAAAAGATGACCCAAGCCAA
AGCGCTAACCTTTTAGCAGAAGCTAAAAAGCTAAATGGTGCTCAGGCGCCGAAAGTAGACGCGAATTCCG
CGGGGAAGTCAACCTGAGCTTAGAGCTCGAATTTCCCCGA
